Addgene plasmid #54463: LI F-G Hygro c1
Depositing lab: Martin Parniske. Depositing organization: Ludwig-Maximilians-Universitaet Muenchen (LMU). Publication: A modular plasmid assembly kit for multigene expression, gene silencing and silencing rescue in plants. Binder A, Lambert J, Morbitzer R, Popp C, Ott T, Lahaye T, Parniske M. PLoS One. 2014 Feb 13;9(2):e88218. doi: 10.1371/journal.pone.0088218. eCollection 2014. PubMed 24551083.
Backbone
  Vector backbone: pUC57 (Gent)
  Backbone manufacturer: Parniske lab
  Vector type: cloning vector
Growth in bacteria
  Bacterial resistance: Gentamicin, 10 μg/mL
  Growth temperature: 37°C
  Growth strain: DH5alpha
  Copy number: High Copy
Gene/Insert
  Gene/Insert name: hygromycin phosphotranferase (hptII) (pCAMBIA)
  Species: Synthetic
  Cloning method: Unknown
  Sequencing primers: 5′ M13-F20; 3′ M13Rev
Terms and licenses: Academic/Nonprofit Terms; Industry Terms: Not Available to Industry
How to cite: LI F-G Hygro c1 was a gift from Martin Parniske (Addgene plasmid # 54463 ; http://n2t.net/addgene:54463 ; RRID:Addgene_54463)
