[The description below was written by a language model from this plasmid's Addgene catalogue record and pLannotate feature annotations shown in this document.]
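Description:
LI F-G Hygro c1 is a small (about 4.6 kb) bacterial cloning vector built on a gentamicin-resistant derivative of pUC57. It belongs to a modular plasmid assembly kit developed for multigene expression, gene silencing and silencing rescue in plants. It replicates in E. coli from a high-copy ColE1/pUC-type origin. Selection is with gentamicin, through the aacC1 acetyltransferase gene, which is expressed from a class 1 integron Pc promoter. The annotation also picks up typical pUC/pBR322 remnants: the lac promoter, operator and CAP binding site, and fragments of lacZα, lacI, rop and the bom region. These are backbone leftovers and do not form part of the payload.

The insert is a complete plant selectable-marker cassette, recorded as the hygromycin phosphotransferase gene (hptII) taken from pCAMBIA. The feature table shows the strong constitutive CaMV 35S promoter driving the HygR coding sequence, followed by the CaMV polyadenylation signal. The module therefore carries everything needed to express hygromycin B resistance in plant cells.

The "LI" and "F-G" parts of the name suggest a first-level module intended for a defined position in the kit's assembly scheme. However, the record lists the cloning method as unknown, and the flanking assembly sites and overhangs are not annotated. The plasmid has no T-DNA borders or plant replication functions in the annotated features, so it appears to serve as a donor part. The hygromycin cassette would be transferred from it into higher-order constructs, where it allows selection of transformed plant tissue.
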