Features (pLannotate 1.2.2; 13 found; start..end, strand, type, name):
     56..72      -  protein_bind   lac operator: The lac repressor binds to the lac operator to inhibit transcription in E. coli. This inhibition can be relieved by adding lactose or isopropyl-β-D-thiogalactopyranoside (IPTG). lac repressor encoded by lacI
     80..110     -  promoter       lac promoter: promoter for the E. coli lac operon
    125..146     -  protein_bind   CAP binding site: CAP binding activates transcription in the presence of cAMP. E. coli catabolite activator protein
    159..251     -  CDS            lacI (fragment): lac repressor; lacI; The lac repressor binds to the lac operator to inhibit transcription in E. coli. This inhibition can be relieved by adding lactose or isopropyl-β-D-thiogalactopyranoside (IPTG).
    434..1022    -  rep_origin     ori: high-copy-number ColE1/pMB1/pBR322/pUC origin of replication
   1137..1165    +  promoter       Pc promoter: intI1 (promoter lies within the coding sequence); class 1 integron promoter
   1354..1884    +  CDS            aacC1: AACC1_PSEAI - Experimental evidence at protein level: Swiss-Prot protein existence level 1. Responsible for gentamicin resistance and has a limited substrate range. From Pseudomonas aeruginosa.
   2001..2036    +  CDS            rop (fragment): Rop protein, which maintains plasmids at low copy number; rop
   2138..2237    +  misc_feature   bom (fragment): basis of mobility region from pBR322
   2243..2400    -  CDS            lacZα (fragment): LacZα fragment of β-galactosidase; lacZ fragment
   2965..3306    +  promoter       CaMV 35S promoter: strong constitutive promoter from cauliflower mosaic virus
   3317..4342    +  CDS            HygR: hygromycin B phosphotransferase confers resistance to hygromycin
   4383..4557    +  polyA_signal   CaMV poly(A) signal: cauliflower mosaic virus polyadenylation signal
>Addgene plasmid #54463 | LI F-G Hygro c1 | depositor full sequence | sequence record 84676 | Full Sequence
TCTGCCTGCATGCAAGCTTGGCGTAATCATGGTCATAGCTGTTTCCTGTGTGAAATTGTTATCCGCTCAC
AATTCCACACAACATACGAGCCGGAAGCATAAAGTGTAAAGCCTGGGGTGCCTAATGAGTGAGCTAACTC
ACATTAATTGCGTTGCGCTCACTGCCCGCTTTCCAGTCGGGAAACCTGTCGTGCCAGCTGCATTAATGAA
TCGGCCAACGCGCGGGGAGAGGCGGTTTGCGTATTGGGCGCTCTTCCGCTTCCTCGCTCACTGACTCGCT
GCGCTCGGTCGTTCGGCTGCGGCGAGCGGTATCAGCTCACTCAAAGGCGGTAATACGGTTATCCACAGAA
TCAGGGGATAACGCAGGAAAGAACATGTGAGCAAAAGGCCAGCAAAAGGCCAGGAACCGTAAAAAGGCCG
CGTTGCTGGCGTTTTTCCATAGGCTCCGCCCCCCTGACGAGCATCACAAAAATCGACGCTCAAGTCAGAG
GTGGCGAAACCCGACAGGACTATAAAGATACCAGGCGTTTCCCCCTGGAAGCTCCCTCGTGCGCTCTCCT
GTTCCGACCCTGCCGCTTACCGGATACCTGTCCGCCTTTCTCCCTTCGGGAAGCGTGGCGCTTTCTCATA
GCTCACGCTGTAGGTATCTCAGTTCGGTGTAGGTCGTTCGCTCCAAGCTGGGCTGTGTGCACGAACCCCC
CGTTCAGCCCGACCGCTGCGCCTTATCCGGTAACTATCGTCTTGAGTCCAACCCGGTAAGACACGACTTA
TCGCCACTGGCAGCAGCCACTGGTAACAGGATTAGCAGAGCGAGGTATGTAGGCGGTGCTACAGAGTTCT
TGAAGTGGTGGCCTAACTACGGCTACACTAGAAGAACAGTATTTGGTATCTGCGCTCTGCTGAAGCCAGT
TACCTTCGGAAAAAGAGTTGGTAGCTCTTGATCCGGCAAACAAACCACCGCTGGTAGCGGTGGTTTTTTT
GTTTGCAAGCAGCAGATTACGCGCAGAAAAAAAGGATCTCAAGAAGATCCTTTGATCTTTTCTACGGGGT
CTGACGCTCAGTGGAACGAAAACTCACGTTAAGGGATTTTGGTCATGAGGCGCACACCGTGGAAACGGAT
GAAGGCACGAACCCAGTTGACATAAGCCTGTTCGGTTCGTAAACTGTAATGCAAGTAGCGTATGCGCTCA
CGCAACTGGTCCAGAACCTTGACCGAACGCAGCGGTGGTAACGGCGCAGTGGCGGTTTTCATGGCTTGTT
ATGACTGTTTTTTTGTACAGTCTATGCCTCGGGCATCCAAGCAGCAAGCGCGTTACGCCGTGGGTCGATG
TTTGATGTTATGGAGCAGCAACGATGTTACGCAGCAGCAACGATGTTACGCAGCAGGGCAGTCGCCCTAA
AACAAAGTTAGGTGGCTCAAGTATGGGCATCATTCGCACATGTAGGCTCGGCCCTGACCAAGTCAAATCC
ATGCGGGCTGCTCTTGATCTTTTCGGTCGTGAGTTCGGCGACGTAGCCACCTACTCCCAACATCAGCCGG
ACTCCGATTACCTCGGGAACTTGCTCCGTAGTAAGACATTCATCGCGCTTGCTGCCTTCGACCAAGAAGC
GGTTGTTGGCGCTCTCGCGGCTTACGTTCTGCCCAGGTTTGAGCAGCCGCGTAGTGAGATCTATATCTAT
GATCTCGCAGTCTCCGGCGAGCACCGGAGGCAGGGCATTGCCACCGCGCTCATCAATCTCCTCAAGCATG
AGGCCAACGCGCTTGGTGCTTATGTGATCTACGTGCAAGCAGATTACGGTGACGATCCCGCAGTGGCTCT
CTATACAAAGTTGGGCATACGGGAAGAAGTGATGCACTTTGATATCGACCCAAGTACCGCCACCTAACAA
TTCGTTCAAGCCGAGATCGGCTTCCCGGCCGCGGAGTTGTTCGGTAAATTGTCACAACGCCGCTCATGAC
ATTAACCTATAAAAATAGGCGTATCACGAGGCCCTTTTGTCTCGCGCGTTTCGGTGATGACGGTGAAAAC
CTCTGACACATGCAGCTCCCGGAGAAGGTCACAGCTTGTCTGTAAGCGGATGCCGGGAGCAGACAAGCCC
GTCAGGGCGCGTCAGCGGGTGTTGGCGGGTGTCGGGGCTGGCTTAACTATGCGGCATCAGAGCAGATTGT
ACTGAGAGTGCACCATATGCGGTGTGAAATACCGCACAGATGCGTAAGGAGAAAATACCGCATCAGGCGC
CATTCGCCATTCAGGCTGCGCAACTGTTGGGAAGGGCGATCGGTGCGGGCCTCTTCGCTATTACGCCAGC
TGGCGAAAGGGGGATGTGCTGCAAGGCGATTAAGTTGGGTAACGCCAGGGTTTTCCCAGTCACGACGTTG
TAAAACGACGGCCAGTGAATTCGAGCTCGGTACCTCGCGAATGCATCTAGATATCGGATCCCGGGCCCGT
CGACTGCAGAGGTACGGGTCTCATGAGAGATTAGCCTTTTCAATTTCAGAAAGAATGCTAACCCACAGAT
GGTTAGAGAGGCTTACGCAGCACGACTCATCAAGACGATCTACCCGAGCAATAATCTCCAGGAAATCAAA
TACCTTCCCAAGAAGGTTAAAGATGCAGTCAAAAGATTCAGGACTAACTGCATCAAGAACACAGAGAAAG
ATATATTTCTCAAGATCAGAAGTACTATTCCAGTATGGACGATTCAAGGCTTGCTTCACAAACCAAGGCA
AGTAATAGAGATTGGAGTCTCTAAAAAGGTAGTTCCCACTGAATCAAAGGCCATGGAGTCAAAGATTCAA
ATAGAGGACCTAACAGAACTCGCCGTAAAGACTGGCGAACAGTTCATACAGAGTCTCTTACGACTCAATG
ACAAGAAGAAAATCTTCGTCAACATGGTGGAGCACGACACACTTGTCTACTCCAAAAATATCAAAGATAC
AGTCTCAGAAGAGCAAAGGGCAATTGAGACTTTTCAACAAAGGGTAATATCCGGAAACCTCCTCGGATTC
CATTGCCCAGCTATCTGTCACTTTATTGTGAAGATAGTGGAAAAGGAAGGTGGCTCCTACAAATGCCATC
ATTGCGATAAAGGAAAGGCCATCGTTGAAGATGCCTCTGCCGACAGTGGTCCCAAAGATGGACCCCCACC
CACGAGGAGCATCGTGGAAAAAGAACACGTTCCAACCACGACTTCAAAGCAAGTGGATTGATGTGATATC
TCCACTGACGTAAGGGATGACGCACAATCCCACTATCCTTCGCAAGACCCTTCCTCTATATAAGGAAGTT
CATTTCATTTGGAGAGAACACGCACCATGAAAAAGCCTGAACTCACCGCGACGTCTGTCGAGAAGTTTCT
GATCGAAAAGTTCGACAGCGTGTCCGACCTGATGCAGCTCTCGGAGGGCGAAGAATCTCGTGCTTTCAGC
TTCGATGTAGGAGGGCGTGGATATGTCCTGCGGGTAAATAGCTGCGCCGATGGTTTCTACAAAGATCGTT
ATGTTTATCGGCACTTTGCATCGGCCGCGCTCCCGATTCCGGAAGTGCTTGACATTGGGGAGTTTAGCGA
GAGCCTGACCTATTGCATCTCCCGCCGTTCACAGGGTGTCACGTTGCAAGACCTGCCTGAAACCGAACTG
CCCGCTGTTCTACAACCGGTCGCGGAGGCTATGGATGCGATCGCTGCGGCCGATCTTAGCCAGACGAGCG
GGTTCGGCCCATTCGGACCGCAAGGAATCGGTCAATACACTACATGGCGTGATTTCATATGCGCGATTGC
TGATCCCCATGTGTATCACTGGCAAACTGTGATGGACGACACCGTCAGTGCGTCCGTCGCGCAGGCTCTC
GATGAGCTGATGCTTTGGGCCGAGGACTGCCCCGAAGTCCGGCACCTCGTGCACGCGGATTTCGGCTCCA
ACAATGTCCTGACGGACAATGGCCGCATAACAGCGGTCATTGACTGGAGCGAGGCGATGTTCGGGGATTC
CCAATACGAGGTCGCCAACATCTTCTTCTGGAGGCCGTGGTTGGCTTGTATGGAGCAGCAGACGCGCTAC
TTCGAGCGGAGGCATCCGGAGCTTGCAGGATCGCCACGACTCCGGGCGTATATGCTCCGCATTGGTCTTG
ACCAACTCTATCAGAGCTTGGTTGACGGCAATTTCGATGATGCAGCTTGGGCGCAGGGTCGATGCGACGC
AATCGTCCGATCCGGAGCCGGGACTGTCGGGCGTACACAAATCGCCCGCAGAAGCGCGGCCGTCTGGACC
GATGGCTGTGTAGAAGTACTCGCCGATAGTGGAAACCGACGCCCCAGCACTCGTCCGAGGGCAAAGAAAT
AGAGTAGATGCCGACCGGGATCTGTCGATCGACAAGCTCGAGTTTCTCCATAATAATGTGTGAGTAGTTC
CCAGATAAGGGAATTAGGGTTCCTATAGGGTTTCGCTCATGTGTTGAGCATATAAGAAACCCTTAGTATG
TATTTGTATTTGTAAAATACTTCTATCAATAAAATTTCTAATTCCTAAAACCAAAATCCAGTACTAAAAT
CCAGATCCCCCGAATTAATTCGGCGTTAATTCAGTACATTAAAAACGTCCGCATGTCTGAGACC
