>Addgene plasmid #54463 | LI F-G Hygro c1 | addgene partial sequence | sequence record 90163 | M13pUC-Fwd 5'-CCCAGTCACGACGTTGTAAAACG-3'
CCTCGCGAATGCATCTAGATATCGGATCCCGGGCCCGTCGACTGCAGAGGTACGGGTCTCATGAGAGATT
AGCCTTTTCAATTTCAGAAAGAATGCTAACCCACAGATGGTTAGAGAGGCTTACGCAGCACGACTCATCA
AGACGATCTACCCGAGCAATAATCTCCAGGAAATCAAATACCTTCCCAAGAAGGTTAAAGATGCAGTCAA
AAGATTCAGGACTAACTGCATCAAGAACACAGAGAAAGATATATTTCTCAAGATCAGAAGTACTATTCCA
GTATGGACGATTCAAGGCTTGCTTCACAAACCAAGGCAAGTAATAGAGATTGGAGTCTCTAAAAAGGTAG
TTCCCACTGAATCAAAGGCCATGGAGTCAAAGATTCAAATAGAGGACCTAACAGAACTCGCCGTAAAGAC
TGGCGAACAGTTCATACAGAGTCTCTTACGACTCAATGACAAGAAGAAAATCTTCGTCAACATGGTGGAG
CACGACACACTTGTCTACTCCAAAAATATCAAAGATACAGTCTCAGAAGAGCAAAGGGCAATTGAGACTT
TTCAACAAAGGGTAATATCCGGAAACCTCCTCGGATTCCATTGCCCAGCTATCTGTCACTTTATTGTGAA
GATAGTGGAAAAGGAAGGTGGCTCCTACAAATGCCATCATTGCGATAAAGGAAAGGCCATCGTTGAAGAT
GCCTCTGCCGACAGTGGTCCCAAAGATGGACCCCCACCCACGAGGAGCATCGTGGAAAAAGAACACGTTC
CAACCACGACTTCAAAGCAAGTGGATTGATGTGATATCTCCACTGACGTAAGGGATGACGCACAATCCCA
CTATCC
