>Addgene plasmid #54463 | LI F-G Hygro c1 | addgene partial sequence | sequence record 90164 | M13pUC-Rev 5'-AGCGGATAACAATTTCACACAGG-3'
AGCTTGCATGCAGGCAGAAGGTCTCAGACATGCGGACGTTTTTAATGTACTGAATTAACGCCGAATTAAT
TCGGGGGATCTGGATTTTAGTACTGGATTTTGGTTTTAGGAATTAGAAATTTTATTGATAGAAGTATTTT
ACAAATACAAATACATACTAAGGGTTTCTTATATGCTCAACACATGAGCGAAACCCTATAGGAACCCTAA
TTCCCTTATCTGGGAACTACTCACACATTATTATGGAGAAACTCGAGCTTGTCGATCGACAGATCCCGGT
CGGCATCTACTCTATTTCTTTGCCCTCGGACGAGTGCTGGGGCGTCGGTTTCCACTATCGGCGAGTACTT
CTACACAGCCATCGGTCCAGACGGCCGCGCTTCTGCGGGCGATTTGTGTACGCCCGACAGTCCCGGCTCC
GGATCGGACGATTGCGTCGCATCGACCCTGCGCCCAAGCTGCATCATCGAAATTGCCGTCAACCAAGCTC
TGATAGAGTTGGTCAAGACCAATGCGGAGCATATACGCCCGGAGTCGTGGCGATCCTGCAAGCTCCGGAT
GCCTCCGCTCGAAGTAGCGCGTCTGCTGCTCCATACAAGCCAACCACGGCCTCCAGAAGAAGATGTTGGC
GACCTCGTATTGGGAATCCCCGAACATCGCCTCGCTCCAGTCAATGACCGCTGTTATGCGGCCATTGTCC
GTCAGGACATTGTTGGAGCCGAAATCCGCGTGCACGAGGTGCCGGACTTCGGGGC
